>Addgene plasmid #232384 | pGL3_PTCHD4_pos2toneg0 | addgene full sequence | sequence record 462849 | Addgene NGS Result
CTCGAGATCTGCGATCTGCATCTCAATTAGTCAGCAACCATAGTCCCGCCCCTAACTCCGCCCATCCCGC
CCCTAACTCCGCCCAGTTCCGCCCATTCTCCGCCCCATCGCTGACTAATTTTTTTTATTTATGCAGAGGC
CGAGGCCGCCTCGGCCTCTGAGCTATTCCAGAAGTAGTGAGGAGGCTTTTTTGGAGGCCTAGGCTTTTGC
AAAAAGCTTGGCATTCCGGTACTGTTGGTAAAGCCACCATGGAAGACGCCAAAAACATAAAGAAAGGCCC
GGCGCCATTCTATCCGCTGGAAGATGGAACCGCTGGAGAGCAACTGCATAAGGCTATGAAGAGATACGCC
CTGGTTCCTGGAACAATTGCTTTTACAGATGCACATATCGAGGTGGACATCACTTACGCTGAGTACTTCG
AAATGTCCGTTCGGTTGGCAGAAGCTATGAAACGATATGGGCTGAATACAAATCACAGAATCGTCGTATG
CAGTGAAAACTCTCTTCAATTCTTTATGCCGGTGTTGGGCGCGTTATTTATCGGAGTTGCAGTTGCGCCC
GCGAACGACATTTATAATGAACGTGAATTGCTCAACAGTATGGGCATTTCGCAGCCTACCGTGGTGTTCG
TTTCCAAAAAGGGGTTGCAAAAAATTTTGAACGTGCAAAAAAAGCTCCCAATCATCCAAAAAATTATTAT
CATGGATTCTAAAACGGATTACCAGGGATTTCAGTCGATGTACACGTTCGTCACATCTCATCTACCTCCC
GGTTTTAATGAATACGATTTTGTGCCAGAGTCCTTCGATAGGGACAAGACAATTGCACTGATCATGAACT
CCTCTGGATCTACTGGTCTGCCTAAAGGTGTCGCTCTGCCTCATAGAACTGCCTGCGTGAGATTCTCGCA
TGCCAGAGATCCTATTTTTGGCAATCAAATCATTCCGGATACTGCGATTTTAAGTGTTGTTCCATTCCAT
CACGGTTTTGGAATGTTTACTACACTCGGATATTTGATATGTGGATTTCGAGTCGTCTTAATGTATAGAT
TTGAAGAAGAGCTGTTTCTGAGGAGCCTTCAGGATTACAAGATTCAAAGTGCGCTGCTGGTGCCAACCCT
ATTCTCCTTCTTCGCCAAAAGCACTCTGATTGACAAATACGATTTATCTAATTTACACGAAATTGCTTCT
GGTGGCGCTCCCCTCTCTAAGGAAGTCGGGGAAGCGGTTGCCAAGAGGTTCCATCTGCCAGGTATCAGGC
AAGGATATGGGCTCACTGAGACTACATCAGCTATTCTGATTACACCCGAGGGGGATGATAAACCGGGCGC
GGTCGGTAAAGTTGTTCCATTTTTTGAAGCGAAGGTTGTGGATCTGGATACCGGGAAAACGCTGGGCGTT
AATCAAAGAGGCGAACTGTGTGTGAGAGGTCCTATGATTATGTCCGGTTATGTAAACAATCCGGAAGCGA
CCAACGCCTTGATTGACAAGGATGGATGGCTACATTCTGGAGACATAGCTTACTGGGACGAAGACGAACA
CTTCTTCATCGTTGACCGCCTGAAGTCTCTGATTAAGTACAAAGGCTATCAGGTGGCTCCCGCTGAATTG
GAATCCATCTTGCTCCAACACCCCAACATCTTCGACGCAGGTGTCGCAGGTCTTCCCGACGATGACGCCG
GTGAACTTCCCGCCGCCGTTGTTGTTTTGGAGCACGGAAAGACGATGACGGAAAAAGAGATCGTGGATTA
CGTCGCCAGTCAAGTAACAACCGCGAAAAAGTTGCGCGGAGGAGTTGTGTTTGTGGACGAAGTACCGAAA
GGTCTTACCGGAAAACTCGACGCAAGAAAAATCAGAGAGATCCTCATAAAGGCCAAGAAGGGCGGAAAGA
TCGCCGTGTAATTCTAGAGTCGGGGCGGCCGGCCGCTTCGAGCAGACATGATAAGATACATTGATGAGTT
TGGACAAACCACAACTAGAATGCAGTGAAAAAAATGCTTTATTTGTGAAATTTGTGATGCTATTGCTTTA
TTTGTAACCATTATAAGCTGCAATAAACAAGTTAACAACAACAATTGCATTCATTTTATGTTTCAGGTTC
AGGGGGAGGTGTGGGAGGTTTTTTAAAGCAAGTAAAACCTCTACAAATGTGGTAAAATCGATAAGGATCT
GGATCCGTCGACCGATGCCCTTGAGAGCCTTCAACCCAGTCAGCTCCTTCCGGTGGGCGCGGGGCATGAC
TATCGTCGCCGCACTTATGACTGTCTTCTTTATCATGCAACTCGTAGGACAGGTGCCGGCAGCGCTCTTC
CGCTTCCTCGCTCACTGACTCGCTGCGCTCGGTCGTTCGGCTGCGGCGAGCGGTATCAGCTCACTCAAAG
GCGGTAATACGGTTATCCACAGAATCAGGGGATAACGCAGGAAAGAACATGTGAGCAAAAGGCCAGCAAA
AGGCCAGGAACCGTAAAAAGGCCGCGTTGCTGGCGTTTTTCCATAGGCTCCGCCCCCCTGACGAGCATCA
CAAAAATCGACGCTCAAGTCAGAGGTGGCGAAACCCGACAGGACTATAAAGATACCAGGCGTTTCCCCCT
GGAAGCTCCCTCGTGCGCTCTCCTGTTCCGACCCTGCCGCTTACCGGATACCTGTCCGCCTTTCTCCCTT
CGGGAAGCGTGGCGCTTTCTCATAGCTCACGCTGTAGGTATCTCAGTTCGGTGTAGGTCGTTCGCTCCAA
GCTGGGCTGTGTGCACGAACCCCCCGTTCAGCCCGACCGCTGCGCCTTATCCGGTAACTATCGTCTTGAG
TCCAACCCGGTAAGACACGACTTATCGCCACTGGCAGCAGCCACTGGTAACAGGATTAGCAGAGCGAGGT
ATGTAGGCGGTGCTACAGAGTTCTTGAAGTGGTGGCCTAACTACGGCTACACTAGAAGAACAGTATTTGG
TATCTGCGCTCTGCTGAAGCCAGTTACCTTCGGAAAAAGAGTTGGTAGCTCTTGATCCGGCAAACAAACC
ACCGCTGGTAGCGGTGGTTTTTTTGTTTGCAAGCAGCAGATTACGCGCAGAAAAAAAGGATCTCAAGAAG
ATCCTTTGATCTTTTCTACGGGGTCTGACGCTCAGTGGAACGAAAACTCACGTTAAGGGATTTTGGTCAT
GAGATTATCAAAAAGGATCTTCACCTAGATCCTTTTAAATTAAAAATGAAGTTTTAAATCAATCTAAAGT
ATATATGAGTAAACTTGGTCTGACAGTTACCAATGCTTAATCAGTGAGGCACCTATCTCAGCGATCTGTC
TATTTCGTTCATCCATAGTTGCCTGACTCCCCGTCGTGTAGATAACTACGATACGGGAGGGCTTACCATC
TGGCCCCAGTGCTGCAATGATACCGCGAGACCCACGCTCACCGGCTCCAGATTTATCAGCAATAAACCAG
CCAGCCGGAAGGGCCGAGCGCAGAAGTGGTCCTGCAACTTTATCCGCCTCCATCCAGTCTATTAATTGTT
GCCGGGAAGCTAGAGTAAGTAGTTCGCCAGTTAATAGTTTGCGCAACGTTGTTGCCATTGCTACAGGCAT
CGTGGTGTCACGCTCGTCGTTTGGTATGGCTTCATTCAGCTCCGGTTCCCAACGATCAAGGCGAGTTACA
TGATCCCCCATGTTGTGCAAAAAAGCGGTTAGCTCCTTCGGTCCTCCGATCGTTGTCAGAAGTAAGTTGG
CCGCAGTGTTATCACTCATGGTTATGGCAGCACTGCATAATTCTCTTACTGTCATGCCATCCGTAAGATG
CTTTTCTGTGACTGGTGAGTACTCAACCAAGTCATTCTGAGAATAGTGTATGCGGCGACCGAGTTGCTCT
TGCCCGGCGTCAATACGGGATAATACCGCGCCACATAGCAGAACTTTAAAAGTGCTCATCATTGGAAAAC
GTTCTTCGGGGCGAAAACTCTCAAGGATCTTACCGCTGTTGAGATCCAGTTCGATGTAACCCACTCGTGC
ACCCAACTGATCTTCAGCATCTTTTACTTTCACCAGCGTTTCTGGGTGAGCAAAAACAGGAAGGCAAAAT
GCCGCAAAAAAGGGAATAAGGGCGACACGGAAATGTTGAATACTCATACTCTTCCTTTTTCAATATTATT
GAAGCATTTATCAGGGTTATTGTCTCATGAGCGGATACATATTTGAATGTATTTAGAAAAATAAACAAAT
AGGGGTTCCGCGCACATTTCCCCGAAAAGTGCCACCTG
[124 nt withheld, positions 4239-4362]
C
[91 nt withheld, positions 4364-4454]
A
[49 nt withheld, positions 4456-4504]
CCTTTGACGTTGGAGTCCACGTTCTTT
[37 nt withheld, positions 4532-4568]
ACCCTATCTCGGTCTATTCTTTTGATTTATAAGGGATTTTGCCGATTTCGGCCTATTGGTTAAAAAATGA
GCTGATTTAACAAAAATTTAACGCGAATTTTAACAAAATATTAACGCTTACAATTTGCCATTCGCCATTC
AGGCTGCGCAACTGTTGGGAAGGGCGATCGGTGCGGGCCTCTTCGCTATTACGCCAGCCCAAGCTACCAT
GATAAGTAAGTAATATTAAGGTACGGGAGGTACTTGGAGCGGCCGCAATAAAATATCTTTATTTTCATTA
CATCTGTGTGTTGGTTTTTTGTGTGAATCGATAGTACTAACATACGCTCTCCATCAAAACAAAACGAAAC
AAAACAAACTAGCAAAATAGGCTGTCCCCAGTGCAAGTGCAGGTGCCAGAACATTTCTCTATCGATAGGT
ACCGAGCTCTTACGCGTGCTAGCCCTTGCTCAACCTTATACTCAGCTTAATTAAAACCCTGCTATTACTA
ATTGAGAAACTATCACTTATTTGTTCAAACTACCCTAACTGAGCCCTCTATTAATTTGTTAGTAAGAACA
CTAGCATCTGGAGTAGTATCTCATAGCTGTTGGTTGCACTTAGAGAAGAATCTTATTTTTTAAATTTTCT
CTACTTTTATTCTAGGTTCAGGGAGTACATGTGCAGATTTGTTACATGGGTCAATTTTGTGTCACTAAGG
TTTGGTGTACAAATGAAAGCATAGAACCGAATAGTTTTTCAACCGATGTTTCCCTCCCACCCTCCCATGT
CAATCAGTCCACAGTGTCTATCATTCCCATCTTTGTGTCCACATGTATTCAATTATTAGCTCCTGATTAT
AAGTGAGAACATGTGGTTTCTGGTTTTCTCTTCCTGCATTAGTTTGCTTAGCATAATAGCTTCCAGCTAC
CTCCATGTTGCTTGCAAAGGACATGATTGTGTTACTTTGTGGGAGAATCTTTAAAGTTAAGAAAGTATTT
AAAATTTCTTCAAGATTTAAAATTCTGCTATGTTTCAAGATTAAAACATTTAAGCACTTTGAGTATGTGT
GAATACATGTGCATATTTTGATTTTTCATATTATTTCATATTTCATACGTATTCTGAGAGTCCAATTGTG
A
Features (pLannotate 1.2.2; 12 found; start..end, strand, type, name):
     17..213     +  promoter       SV40 promoter: SV40 early promoter
    249..1901    +  CDS            luciferase: firefly luciferase; luc+; enhanced luc+ version of the luciferase gene
   1942..2063    -  polyA_signal   SV40 poly(A) signal: SV40 polyadenylation signal
   2086..2154    -  CDS            large T antigen (fragment): large T antigen from SV40 (simian virus 40)
   2176..2308    +  CDS            TcR (fragment): tetracycline efflux protein; tet; confers resistance to tetracycline
   2488..3076    -  rep_origin     ori: high-copy-number ColE1/pMB1/pBR322/pUC origin of replication
   3247..4107    -  CDS            AmpR: β-lactamase; bla; confers resistance to ampicillin, carbenicillin, and related antibiotics
   4108..4212    -  promoter       AmpR promoter: bla
   4239..4667    +  rep_origin     f1 ori (sequence partly withheld): f1 bacteriophage origin of replication; arrow indicates direction of (+) strand synthesis
   4699..4766    -  CDS            lacZα (fragment): LacZα fragment of β-galactosidase; lacZ fragment
   4825..4873    +  polyA_signal   poly(A) signal: synthetic polyadenylation signal
   4887..4978    +  misc_feature   pause site: RNA polymerase II transcriptional pause signal from the human α2 globin gene
