[The description below was written by a language model from this plasmid's Addgene catalogue record and pLannotate feature annotations shown in this document.]
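Description:
pGL3_PTCHD4_pos2toneg0 is a firefly luciferase reporter plasmid built on the Promega pGL3 backbone and designed to measure the activity of a mutated human PTCHD4-associated enhancer in transfected mammalian cells. It is maintained in E. coli as a high-copy plasmid through a ColE1/pUC-type origin and is selected with ampicillin via the β-lactamase gene and its native promoter. An f1 phage origin is also present, allowing single-stranded DNA production. Short annotated fragments of lacZα, a tetracycline efflux gene and SV40 large T antigen are backbone remnants rather than functional genes.

The reporter unit consists of the SV40 early promoter driving the enhanced luc+ firefly luciferase coding sequence, terminated by the SV40 late polyadenylation signal. Upstream of this unit sit a synthetic poly(A) signal and an RNA polymerase II transcriptional pause site from the human α2 globin gene, standard pGL3 elements that block read-through transcription from the backbone and so lower background signal. The enhancer insert itself is not annotated in the feature table. The roughly 700 nt unannotated stretch between the pause site and the SV40 promoter across the circular junction is the likely location, but the record lists the cloning sites as unknown.

According to the catalogue entry, the insert is a variant of the PTCHD4 enhancer in which one "sensitizing" Coordinator motif has been converted into a "buffering" Coordinator. The construct therefore appears to belong to a series of enhancer variants, compared by luciferase output to test how individual Coordinator motif versions shape enhancer strength. The exact base changes are not stated in the record.
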