Addgene plasmid #232384: pGL3_PTCHD4_pos2toneg0
Purpose: PTCHD4 enhancer, one sensitizing Coordinator made into buffering Coordinator
Depositing lab: Joanna Wysocka. Depositing organization: Stanford University.
Backbone
  Vector backbone: pGL3 Luciferase Reporter Vector
  Backbone manufacturer: Promega
  Vector type: Luciferase
Growth in bacteria
  Bacterial resistance: Ampicillin, 100 μg/mL
  Growth temperature: 37°C
  Growth strain: DH5alpha
  Copy number: High Copy
Gene/Insert
  Gene/Insert name: PTCHD4
  Species: H. sapiens (human)
  Mutation: PTCHD4 enhancer, one sensitizing Coordinator made into buffering Coordinator
  Entrez Gene: PTCHD4 (a.k.a. C6orf138, PTCH53, dJ402H5.2)
  Cloning method: Restriction Enzyme; 5′ cloning site Unknown (unknown if destroyed)
Terms and licenses: Academic/Nonprofit Terms; Industry Terms: Not Available to Industry
How to cite: pGL3_PTCHD4_pos2toneg0 was a gift from Joanna Wysocka (Addgene plasmid # 232384 ; http://n2t.net/addgene:232384 ; RRID:Addgene_232384)
